>Addgene plasmid #104832 | pCDH-EF1a-extGluc-NGFR | addgene full sequence | sequence record 257598 | Addgene NGS Result
CAATAATTGTCTGGCCTGTACCGTCAGCGTCATTGACGCTGCGCCCATAGTGCTTCCTGCTGCTCCCAAG
AACCCAAGGAACAAAGCTCCTATTCCCACTGCTCTTTTTTCTCTCTGCACCACTCTTCTCTTTGCCTTGG
TGGGTGCTACTCCTAATGGTTCAATTTTTACTACTTTATATTTATATAATTCACTTCTCCAATTGTCCCT
CATATCTCCTCCTCCAGGTCTGAAGATCAGTGGCCGCTTGCTGTGCGGTGGTCTTACTTTTGTTTTGCTC
TTCCTCTATCTTGTCTAAAGCTTCCTTGGTGTCTTTTATCTCTATCCTTTGATGCACACAATAGAGGGTT
GCTACTGTATTATATAATGATCTAAGTTCTTCTGATCCTGTCTGAAGGGATGGTTGTAGCTGTCCCAGTA
TTTGTCTACAGCCTTCTGATGTTTCTAACAGGCCAGGATTAACTGCGAATCGTTCTAGCTCCCTGCTTGC
CCATACTATATGTTTTAATTTATATTTTTTCTTTCCCCCTGGCCTTAACCGAATTTTTTCCCATCGCGAT
CTAATTCTCCCCCGCTTAATACTGACGCTCTCGCACCCATCTCTCTCCTTCTAGCCTCCGCTAGTCAAAA
TTTTTGGCGTACTCACCAGTCGCCGCCCCTCGCCTCTTGCCGTGCGCGCTTCAGCAAGCCGAGTCCTGCG
TCGAGAGAGCTCCTCTGGTTTCCCTTTCGCTTTCAAGTCCCTGTTCGGGCGCCACTGCTAGAGATTTTCC
ACACTGACTAAAAGGGTCTGAGGGATCTCTAGTTACCAGAGTCACACAACAGACGGGCACACACTACTTG
AAGCACTCAAGGCAAGCTTTATTGAGGCTTAAGCAGTGGGTTCCCTAGTTAGCCAGAGAGCTCCCAGGCT
CAGATCTGGTCTAACCAGAGAGACCCGTTTATGTATCGAGCTAGGCACTTAAATACAATATCTCTGCAAT
GCGGCAATTCAGTGGTTCGTCCAATCCATGTCAGACCCGTCTGTTGCCTTCCTAATAAGGCACGATCGTA
CCACCTTACTTCCACCAATCGGCATGCACGGTGCTTTTTCTCTCCTTGTAAGGCATGTTGCTAACTCATC
GTTACCATGTTGCAAGACTACAAGAGTATTGCATAAGACTACACGCGTCAGCTTGGCACTGGCCGTCGTT
TTACAACGTCGTGACTGGGAAAACCCTGGCGTTACCCAACTTAATCGCCTTGCAGCACATCCCCCTTTCG
CCAGCTGGCGTAATAGCGAAGAGGCCCGCACCGATCGCCCTTCCCAACAGTTGCGCAGCCTGAATGGCGA
ATGGCGCCTGATGCGGTATTTTCTCCTTACGCATCTGTGCGGTATTTCACACCGCATATGGTGCACTCTC
AGTACAATCTGCTCTGATGCCGCATAGTTAAGCCAGCCCCGACACCCGCCAACACCCGCTGACGCGCCCT
GACGGGCTTGTCTGCTCCCGGCATCCGCTTACAGACAAGCTGTGACCGTCTCCGGGAGCTGCATGTGTCA
GAGGTTTTCACCGTCATCACCGAAACGCGCGAGACGAAAGGGCCTCGTGATACGCCTATTTTTATAGGTT
AATGTCATGATAATAATGGTTTCTTAGACGTCAGGTGGCACTTTTCGGGGAAATGTGCGCGGAACCCCTA
TTTGTTTATTTTTCTAAATACATTCAAATATGTATCCGCTCATGAGACAATAACCCTGATAAATGCTTCA
ATAATATTGAAAAAGGAAGAGTATGAGTATTCAACATTTCCGTGTCGCCCTTATTCCCTTTTTTGCGGCA
TTTTGCCTTCCTGTTTTTGCTCACCCAGAAACGCTGGTGAAAGTAAAAGATGCTGAAGATCAGTTGGGTG
CACGAGTGGGTTACATCGAACTGGATCTCAACAGCGGTAAGATCCTTGAGAGTTTTCGCCCCGAAGAACG
TTTTCCAATGATGAGCACTTTTAAAGTTCTGCTATGTGGCGCGGTATTATCCCGTATTGACGCCGGGCAA
GAGCAACTCGGTCGCCGCATACACTATTCTCAGAATGACTTGGTTGAGTACTCACCAGTCACAGAAAAGC
ATCTTACGGATGGCATGACAGTAAGAGAATTATGCAGTGCTGCCATAACCATGAGTGATAACACTGCGGC
CAACTTACTTCTGACAACGATCGGAGGACCGAAGGAGCTAACCGCTTTTTTGCACAACATGGGGGATCAT
GTAACTCGCCTTGATCGTTGGGAACCGGAGCTGAATGAAGCCATACCAAACGACGAGCGTGACACCACGA
TGCCTGTAGCAATGGCAACAACGTTGCGCAAACTATTAACTGGCGAACTACTTACTCTAGCTTCCCGGCA
ACAATTAATAGACTGGATGGAGGCGGATAAAGTTGCAGGACCACTTCTGCGCTCGGCCCTTCCGGCTGGC
TGGTTTATTGCTGATAAATCTGGAGCCGGTGAGCGTGGGTCTCGCGGTATCATTGCAGCACTGGGGCCAG
ATGGTAAGCCCTCCCGTATCGTAGTTATCTACACGACGGGGAGTCAGGCAACTATGGATGAACGAAATAG
ACAGATCGCTGAGATAGGTGCCTCACTGATTAAGCATTGGTAACTGTCAGACCAAGTTTACTCATATATA
CTTTAGATTGATTTAAAACTTCATTTTTAATTTAAAAGGATCTAGGTGAAGATCCTTTTTGATAATCTCA
TGACCAAAATCCCTTAACGTGAGTTTTCGTTCCACTGAGCGTCAGACCCCGTAGAAAAGATCAAAGGATC
TTCTTGAGATCCTTTTTTTCTGCGCGTAATCTGCTGCTTGCAAACAAAAAAACCACCGCTACCAGCGGTG
GTTTGTTTGCCGGATCAAGAGCTACCAACTCTTTTTCCGAAGGTAACTGGCTTCAGCAGAGCGCAGATAC
CAAATACTGTTCTTCTAGTGTAGCCGTAGTTAGGCCACCACTTCAAGAACTCTGTAGCACCGCCTACATA
CCTCGCTCTGCTAATCCTGTTACCAGTGGCTGCTGCCAGTGGCGATAAGTCGTGTCTTACCGGGTTGGAC
TCAAGACGATAGTTACCGGATAAGGCGCAGCGGTCGGGCTGAACGGGGGGTTCGTGCACACAGCCCAGCT
TGGAGCGAACGACCTACACCGAACTGAGATACCTACAGCGTGAGCTATGAGAAAGCGCCACGCTTCCCGA
AGGGAGAAAGGCGGACAGGTATCCGGTAAGCGGCAGGGTCGGAACAGGAGAGCGCACGAGGGAGCTTCCA
GGGGGAAACGCCTGGTATCTTTATAGTCCTGTCGGGTTTCGCCACCTCTGACTTGAGCGTCGATTTTTGT
GATGCTCGTCAGGGGGGCGGAGCCTATGGAAAAACGCCAGCAACGCGGCCTTTTTACGGTTCCTGGCCTT
TTGCTGGCCTTTTGCTCACATGTTCTTTCCTGCGTTATCCCCTGATTCTGTGGATAACCGTATTACCGCC
TTTGAGTGAGCTGATACCGCTCGCCGCAGCCGAACGACCGAGCGCAGCGAGTCAGTGAGCGAGGAAGCGG
AAGAGCGCCCAATACGCAAACCGCCTCTCCCCGCGCGTTGGCCGATTCATTAATGCAGCTGGCACGACAG
GTTTCCCGACTGGAAAGCGGGCAGTGAGCGCAACGCAATTAATGTGAGTTAGCTCACTCATTAGGCACCC
CAGGCTTTACACTTTATGCTTCCGGCTCGTATGTTGTGTGGAATTGTGAGCGGATAACAATTTCACACAG
GAAACAGCTATGACATGATTACGAATTTGGTCTCTGCAAAAGTCTAGGCCTCCAAAAAAGCCTCCTCACT
ACTTCTGGAATAGCTCAGAGGCCGAGGCGGCCTCGGCCTCTGCATAAATAAAAAAAATTAGTCAGCCATG
GGGCGGAGAATGGGCGGAACTGGGCGGAGTTAGGGGCGGGATGGGCGGAGTTAGGGGCGGGATAGCTAGA
GCCAGACATGATAAGATACATTGATGAGTTTGGACAAACCACAACTAGAATGCAGTGAAAAAAATGCTTT
ATTTGTGAAATTTGTGATGCTATTGCTTTATTTGTAACCATTATAAGCTGCAATAAACAAGTTCCTCTCA
CTCTCTGATATTCATTTCTTTGCAAGTTATAAATACTGAATAATAAGATGACATGAACTACTACTGCTAG
AGATTTTCCACACTGACTAAAAGGGTCTGAGGGATCTCTAGTTACCAGAGTCACACAACAGACGGGCACA
CACTACTTGAAGCACTCAAGGCAAGCTTTATTGAGGCTTAAGCAGTGGGTTCCCTAGTTAGCCAGAGAGC
TCCCAGGCTCAGATCTGGTCTAACCAGAGAGACCCAGTACAAGCAAAAAGCAGATCTTATCTTCGTTGGG
AGTGAATTAGCCCTTCCAGTCCCCCCTTTTCTTTTAAAAAGTGGCTAAGATCTACAGCTGCCTTGTAAGT
CATTGGTCTTAAAGGTACCAGGCGGGGAGGCGGCCCAAAGGGAGATCCGACTCGTCTGAGGGCGAAGGCG
AAGACGCGGAAGAGGCCGCAGAGCCGGCAGCAGGCCGCGGGAAGGAAGGTCCGCTGGATTGAGGGCCGAA
GGGACGTAGCAGAAGGACGTCCCGCGCAGAATCCAGGTGGCAACACAGGCGAGCAGCCAAGGAAAGGACG
ATGATTTCCCCGACAACACCACGGAATTGTCAGTGCCCAACAGCCGAGCCCCTGTCCAGCAGCGGGCAAG
GCAGGCGGCGATGAGTTCCGCCGTGGCAATAGGGAGGGGGAAAGCGAAAGTCCCGGAAAGGAGCTGACAG
GTGGTGGCAATGCCCCAACCAGTGGGGGTTGCGTCAGCAAACACAGTGCACACCACGCCACGTTGCCTGA
CAACGGGCCACAACTCCTCATAAAGAGACAGCAACCAGGATTTATACAAGGAGGAGAAAATGAAAGCCAT
ACGGGAAGCAATAGCATGATACAAAGGCATTAAAGCAGCGTATCCACATAGCGTAAAAGGAGCAACATAG
TTAAGAATACCAGTCAATCTTTCACAAATTTTGTAATCCAGAGGTTGATTGTCGACTTAGATTCAGCTTC
AGTTCCACCTCTTGAAGGCTATGTAGGCCACAAGGCCCACAACCACAGCAGCCAGGATGGAGCAATAGAC
AGGGATGAGGTTGTCGGTGGTGCCTCGGGTCACCACGGGCTGGGAGCTGCCCATCACTGTGGTCACCACA
CCTGCCACCGTGCTGGCTATGAGGTCTTGTTCTGGAGGTGCCTCAGGCTCCTGGGTGCTGGGGGCTGTGC
TGTCCGAGCCCTCTGGGGGTGTGGACCGTGTAATCCAACGGCCAGGGATCTCCTCGCACTCGGCGTCGGC
CCAGCGTGTGCACTCGCGGAGCTGGCGCTCGGTGTCCTCGCACACGGTGCAGGGCAGGCACGGGTCCACG
TGGTTGGCCTCGTCGGAATACGTGCCGTCGGGGCACTCCTCGCACACGGTGTTCTGCTTGTCCTGGCAGG
AGAACACGAGGCCCGAGCCCGCCTCGCACACGCGGCACGCCTCGCAGCGCCCAGTCGTCTCATCCTGGTA
GTAGCCGTAGGCGCAGCGGCACACGGCGTCGTCGGCCTCCACGCACGGCGCCGACATGCTCTGGAGCCCC
ACGCACTCGGTGCACGGCTTGCACGGCTCGGTCGCGCTCACCACGTCGGAGAACGTCACGCTGTCCAGGC
AGGGCTCACACACGGTCTGGTTGGCTCCACAAGGCTGGGCCACACCCTCGCCCAGGTTGCAGGCTTTGCA
GCACTCACCGCTGTGTGTGTACAGGCCTGTGGGGCATGCCTCCTTGGCACCTCCAAGGGACACCCCCAGA
AGCAGCAACAGCAGCAGGCGCGGCCCGTCCATGGCGCGGCCGGTGGCACCTGCCCCCATATGCATAGGGC
CGGGATTCTCCTCCACGTCACCGCATGTTAGAAGACTTCCTCTGCCCTCAGCGGCCGCGGATCCTTGAAT
CCGCCTGTGGTTGCAGTAAAGGGTGATAACCAGTGACAGGAGAAGGACCCCACAAGTCCCGGCCAGGGGC
GCCCAGATGTAGATATCACAGGCGAAGTCCAGCCCCCTCGTGTGCACTGCGCCCCCCGCCGCTGGCCGGC
ACGCCTCTGGGCGCAGGGATAGGGGCTGCGACGCGATCGTGGGCGCCGGGGTTGGTGGTCGCGGCGCTGG
CGTCGTGGTGGGTGCGGCCGCTAAGTCACCACCGGCCCCCTTGATCTTGTCCACCTGGCCCTGGATCTTG
CTGGCAAAGGTCGCACAGCGTTGCGGCAGCCACTTCTTGAGCAGGTCAGAACACTGCACGTTGGCAAGCC
CTTTGAGGCAGCCAGTTGTGCAGTCCACACACAGATCGACCTGTGCGATGAACTGCTCCATTGGCTCCAA
GTCCTTGAACCCAGGAATCTCAGGAATGTCCACGATCGCCTCGCCTATGCCGCCCTGTGCGGACTCTTTG
TCGCCTTCGTAGGTGTGGCAGCGTCCTGGGATGAACTTCTTCATCTTGGGCGTGCACTTGATGTGGGACA
GGCAGATCAGACAGCCCCTGGTGCAGCCAGCTTTCCGGGCATTGGCTTCCATCTCTTTGAGCACCTCCAG
CGGCAGCTTCTTGCCGGGCAACTTCCCGCGGTCAGCATCGAGATCCGTGGTCGCGAAGTTGCTGGCCACG
GCCACGATGTTGAAGTCTTCGTTGTTCTCGGTGGGCTTGGCATGCAGGAGAAGCGCTAGGGGAAGCAGTA
GGGCAGTCACTGGGAGAGCCATGGTGGCGAATTCGCTAGCTCTAGAGTAGGCGCCGGTCACAGCTTGGAT
CTGTAACGGCGCAGAACAGAAAACGAAACAAAGACGTAGAGTTGAGCAAGCAGGGTCAGGCAAAGCGTGG
AGAGCCGGCTGAGTCTAGGTAGGCTCCAAGGGAGCGCCGGACAAAGGCCCGGTCTCGACCTGAGCTTTAA
ACTTACCTAGACGGCGGACGCAGTTCAGGAGGCACCACAGGCGGGAGGCGGCAGAACGCGACTCAACCGG
CGTGGATGGCGGCCTCAGGTAGGGCGGCGGGCGCGTGAAGGAGAGATGCGAGCCCCTCGAAGCTTCAGCT
GTGTTCTGGCGGCAAACCCGTTGCGAAAAAGAACGTTCACGGCGACTACTGCACTTATATACGGTTCTCC
CCCACCCTCGGGAAAAAGGCGGAGCCAGTACACGACATCACTTTCCCAGTTTACCCCGCGCCACCTTCTC
TAGGCACCCGTTCAATTGCCGACCCCTCCCCCCAACTTCTCGGGGACTGTGGGCGATGTGCGCTCTGCCC
ACTGACGGGCACCGGAGCGATCGCAGATCCACTAGTATCGATAAAATTTTGAATTTTGTAATTTGTTTTT
GTAATTCTTTAGTTTGTATGTCTGTTGCTATTATGTCTACTATTCTTTCCCCTGCACTGTACCCCCCAAT
CCCCCCTTTTCTTTTAAAAGTTAACCGATACCGTCGAGATCCGTTCACTAATCGAATGGATCTGTCTCTG
TCTCTCTCTCCACCTTCTTCTTCTATTCCTTCGGGCCTGTCGGGTCCCCTCGGGGTTGGGAGGTGGGTCT
GAAACGATAATGGTGAATATCCCTGCCTAACTCTATTCACTATAGAAAGTACAGCAAAAACTATTCTTAA
ACCTACCAAGCCTCCTACTATCATTATGAATAATTTTATATACCACAGCCAATTTGTTATGTTAAACCAA
TTCCACAAACTTGCCCATTTATCTAATTCCAATAATTCTTGTTCATTCTTTTCTTGCTGGTTTTGCGATT
CTTCAATTAAGGAGTGTATTAAGCTTGTGTAATTGTTAATTTCTCTGTCCCACTCCATCCAGGTCGTGTG
ATTCCAAATCTGTTCCAGAGATTTATTACTCCAACTAGCATTCCAAGGCACAGCAGTGGTGCAAATGAGT
TTTCCAGAGCAACCCCAAATCCCCAGGAGCTGTTGATCCTTTAGGTATCTTTCCACAGCCAGGATTCTTG
CCTGGAGCTGCTTGATGCCCCAGACTGTGAGTTGCAACAGATGCTGTTGCGCCTCAATAGCCCTCAGCAA
ATTGTTCTGCTGCTGCACTATACCAGA
Features (pLannotate 1.2.2; 27 found; start..end, strand, type, name):
    262..600     -  CDS            HIV-1 gag (fragment): gag protein from human immunodeficiency virus 1; gag
    584..709     -  misc_feature   HIV-1 Ψ: packaging signal of human immunodeficiency virus type 1
    756..936     -  LTR            5' LTR (truncated): truncated 5' long terminal repeat (LTR) from HIV-1
    937..1163    -  promoter       RSV promoter: Rous sarcoma virus enhancer/promoter
   1177..1331    +  CDS            lacZα (fragment): LacZα fragment of β-galactosidase; lacZ fragment
   1337..1436    -  misc_feature   bom (fragment): basis of mobility region from pBR322
   1538..1573    -  CDS            rop (fragment): Rop protein, which maintains plasmids at low copy number; rop
   1668..1772    +  promoter       AmpR promoter: bla
   1773..2633    +  CDS            AmpR: β-lactamase; bla; confers resistance to ampicillin, carbenicillin, and related antibiotics
   2804..3392    +  rep_origin     ori: high-copy-number ColE1/pMB1/pBR322/pUC origin of replication
   3575..3667    +  CDS            lacI (fragment): lac repressor; lacI; The lac repressor binds to the lac operator to inhibit transcription in E. coli. This inhibition can be relieved by adding lactose or isopropyl-β-D-thiogalactopyranoside (IPTG).
   3680..3701    +  protein_bind   CAP binding site: CAP binding activates transcription in the presence of cAMP. E. coli catabolite activator protein
   3716..3746    +  promoter       lac promoter: promoter for the E. coli lac operon
   3754..3770    +  protein_bind   lac operator: The lac repressor binds to the lac operator to inhibit transcription in E. coli. This inhibition can be relieved by adding lactose or isopropyl-β-D-thiogalactopyranoside (IPTG). lac repressor encoded by lacI
   3827..3962    -  rep_origin     SV40 ori: SV40 origin of replication
   4002..4123    -  polyA_signal   SV40 poly(A) signal: SV40 polyadenylation signal
   4195..4375    -  LTR            5' LTR (truncated): truncated 5' long terminal repeat (LTR) from HIV-1
   4400..4507    -  CDS            nef (fragment): NEF_SIVS4 - Experimental evidence at protein level: Swiss-Prot protein existence level 1. Interferes with TCR signaling from the cell membrane. Interacts with CD247/TCRZ (TCR zeta chain) and exert potent down- regulation of cell surface TCR/CD3 complexes. From Simian immunodeficiency virus (isolate F236/smH4) (SIV-sm) (Simian immunodeficiency virus sooty mangabey monkey).
   4502..5090    -  misc_feature   WPRE: woodchuck hepatitis virus posttranscriptional regulatory element
   5112..5939    -  CDS            NGFR (fragment): TNR16_HUMAN - Also known as TNFRSF16. Experimental evidence at protein level: Swiss-Prot protein existence level 1. Low affinity receptor which can bind to NGF, BDNF, NTF3, and NTF4. Forms a heterodimeric receptor with SORCS2 that binds the precursor forms of NGF, BDNF and NTF3 with high affinity, and has much lower affinity for mature NGF and BDNF (PubMed:24908487). Plays an important role in differentiation and survival of specific neuronal populations during development (By similarity). Can mediate cell survival as well as cell death of neural cells. Plays a role in the inactivation of RHOA
   6024..6254    -  CDS            CD8A (fragment): CD8A_HUMAN - Also known as MAL. Experimental evidence at protein level: Swiss-Prot protein existence level 1. Integral membrane glycoprotein that plays an essential role in the immune response and serves multiple functions in responses against both external and internal offenses. In T-cells, functions primarily as a coreceptor for MHC class I molecule:peptide complex. The antigens presented by class I peptides are derived from cytosolic proteins while class II derived from extracellular proteins. Interacts simultaneously with the T-cell receptor (TCR) and the MHC class I proteins presented by
   6254..6761    -  CDS            hGLuc (fragment): secreted Gaussia luciferase human codon-optimized
   6858..7126    -  LTR            5' LTR (truncated): truncated 5' long terminal repeat (LTR) from human T-cell leukemia virus (HTLV) type 1
   7139..7350    -  promoter       EF-1α core promoter: core promoter for human elongation factor EF-1α
   7393..7509    -  misc_feature   cPPT/CTS: central polypurine tract and central termination sequence of HIV-1
   7528..7628    -  CDS            Rev (fragment): human immunodeficiency virus 1 (HIV-1) Rev protein; rev; enhances nuclear export of unspliced and incompletely spliced viral mRNAs
   8005..91      -  misc_feature   RRE (across the origin): The Rev response element (RRE) of HIV-1 allows for Rev-dependent mRNA export from the nucleus to the cytoplasm.
