[The description below was written by a language model from this plasmid's Addgene catalogue record and pLannotate feature annotations shown in this document.]
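Description:
pCDH-EF1a-extGluc-NGFR is a lentiviral transfer plasmid for mammalian expression, built on the System Biosciences pCDH-EF1a-MCS-T2A-copGFP backbone. It is propagated in E. coli through a high-copy ColE1/pUC-type origin with ampicillin resistance (AmpR), and a recombination-limiting strain is listed for growth, as is usual for LTR-containing vectors. The viral frame is of the HIV-1-derived type. An RSV promoter fused to a truncated 5' LTR drives genomic RNA production in packaging cells. It is followed by the Ψ packaging signal with a gag fragment, the Rev response element for nuclear export, and the cPPT/CTS. Downstream of the cargo lie a WPRE to boost transcript stability and expression, a second truncated LTR, and an SV40 poly(A) signal with an adjacent SV40 origin.

The internal cassette is driven by the EF-1α core promoter joined to an HTLV-1 LTR-derived segment, a composite commonly used for strong constitutive expression. It encodes a human codon-optimised Gaussia luciferase fragment immediately followed by a fragment of human CD8A. This arrangement is consistent with tethering the normally secreted enzyme to the cell, although the record does not spell out what "ext" means. An NGFR coding fragment comes next, annotated as partial, so it may be a truncated receptor. The backbone name implies a T2A linker between the two reading frames, but no such element is annotated in the gap. No copGFP is detected, suggesting NGFR replaced it.

According to the record, the luciferase allows in vivo bioluminescence imaging of transduced cells, while surface NGFR serves as the selectable marker for fluorescent detection or cell separation. The associated publication concerns acute lymphoblastic leukaemia. The sequenced record is slightly longer than the stated total size.
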