Addgene plasmid #104832: pCDH-EF1a-extGluc-NGFR
Purpose: extGluc luciferase for invivo Imaging, NGFR for flourescent detection or separation
Depositing lab: Irmela Jeremias. Depositing organization: Helmholtz Munich. Publication: Characterization of Rare, Dormant, and Therapy-Resistant Cells in Acute Lymphoblastic Leukemia. Ebinger S, Ozdemir EZ, Ziegenhain C, Tiedt S, Castro Alves C, Grunert M, Dworzak M, Lutz C, Turati VA, Enver T, Horny HP, Sotlar K, Parekh S, Spiekermann K, Hiddemann W, Schepers A, Polzer B, Kirsch S, Hoffmann M, Knapp B, Hasenauer J, Pfeifer H, Panzer-Grumayer R, Enard W, Gires O, Jeremias I. Cancer Cell. 2016 Dec 12;30(6):849-862. doi: 10.1016/j.ccell.2016.11.002. Epub 2016 Dec 1. PubMed 27916615.
Backbone
  Vector backbone: pCDH-EF1a-MCS-T2A-copGFP
  Backbone manufacturer: System Biosciences
  Backbone size w/o insert (bp): 6496
  Total vector size (bp): 8125
  Vector type: Mammalian Expression, Lentiviral, Luciferase
  Selectable markers: NGFR
Growth in bacteria
  Bacterial resistance: Ampicillin, 100 μg/mL
  Growth temperature: 37°C
  Growth strain: NEB Stable
  Copy number: Unknown
Gene/Insert 1
  Gene/Insert name: extGLuc
Gene/Insert 2
  Gene/Insert name: NGFR
Terms and licenses: Academic/Nonprofit Terms; Industry Terms: Not Available to Industry
How to cite: pCDH-EF1a-extGluc-NGFR was a gift from Irmela Jeremias (Addgene plasmid # 104832 ; http://n2t.net/addgene:104832 ; RRID:Addgene_104832)
